>Addgene plasmid #138798 | pPD710 DsRed-Express2-ZF42 | addgene full sequence | sequence record 320741 | Addgene NGS Result
GACGGATCGGGAGATCTCCCGATCCCCTATGGTGCACTCTCAGTACAATCTGCTCTGATGCCGCATAGTT
AAGCCAGTATCTGCTCCCTGCTTGTGTGTTGGAGGTCGCTGAGTAGTGCGCGAGCAAAATTTAAGCTACA
ACAAGGCAAGGCTTGACCGACAATTGCATGAAGAATCTGCTTAGGGTTAGGCGTTTTGCGCTGCTTCGCG
ATGTACGGGCCAGATATACGCGTTGACATTGATTATTGACTAGTTATTAATAGTAATCAATTACGGGGTC
ATTAGTTCATAGCCCATATATGGAGTTCCGCGTTACATAACTTACGGTAAATGGCCCGCCTGGCTGACCG
CCCAACGACCCCCGCCCATTGACGTCAATAATGACGTATGTTCCCATAGTAACGCCAATAGGGACTTTCC
ATTGACGTCAATGGGTGGAGTATTTACGGTAAACTGCCCACTTGGCAGTACATCAAGTGTATCATATGCC
AAGTACGCCCCCTATTGACGTCAATGACGGTAAATGGCCCGCCTGGCATTATGCCCAGTACATGACCTTA
TGGGACTTTCCTACTTGGCAGTACATCTACGTATTAGTCATCGCTATTACCATGGTGATGCGGTTTTGGC
AGTACATCAATGGGCGTGGATAGCGGTTTGACTCACGGGGATTTCCAAGTCTCCACCCCATTGACGTCAA
TGGGAGTTTGTTTTGGCACCAAAATCAACGGGACTTTCCAAAATGTCGTAACAACTCCGCCCCATTGACG
CAAATGGGCGGTAGGCGTGTACGGTGGGAGGTCTATATAAGCAGAGCTCTCTGGCTAACTAGAGAACCCA
CTGCTTACTGGCTTATCGAAATTAATACGACTCACTATAGGGAGTCCCAAGCTGGCTAGCGCCACCATGG
ATTATAAGGATCACGATGGCGACTACAAGGACCACGATATTGACTACAAAGACGATGACGATAAAATGGC
TCCTAAGAAAAAGCGCAAAGTCGGTATCCATGGCGTTCCCGGATCAGGCTCCGGAAGTGGCTCCATGGAT
AGCACTGAGAACGTCATCAAGCCCTTCATGCGCTTCAAGGTGCACATGGAGGGCTCCGTGAACGGCCACG
AGTTCGAGATCGAGGGCGAGGGCGAGGGCAAGCCCTACGAGGGCACCCAGACCGCCAAGCTCCAGGTGAC
CAAGGGCGGCCCCCTGCCCTTCGCCTGGGACATCCTGTCCCCCCAGTTCCAGTACGGCTCCAAGGTGTAC
GTGAAGCACCCCGCCGACATCCCCGACTACAAGAAGCTGTCCTTCCCCGAGGGCTTCAAGTGGGAGCGCG
TGATGAACTTCGAGGACGGCGGCGTGGTGACCGTGACCCAGGACTCCTCCCTCCAGGACGGCACCTTCAT
CTACCACGTGAAGTTCATCGGCGTGAACTTCCCCTCCGACGGCCCCGTAATGCAGAAGAAAACTCTGGGC
TGGGAGCCCTCCACCGAGCGCCTGTACCCCCGCGACGGCGTGCTGAAGGGCGAGATCCACAAGGCGCTGA
AGCTGAAGGGCGGCGGCCACTACCTGGTGGAGTTCAAGTCAATCTACATGGCCAAGAAGCCCGTGAAGCT
GCCCGGCTACTACTACGTGGACTCCAAGCTGGACATCACCTCCCACAACGAGGACTACACCGTGGTGGAG
CAGTACGAGCGCGCCGAGGCCCGCCACCACCTGTTCCAGTCTGGTTCTGGTTCTGGTTCAGGATCCGGTA
CCGGTGGAGCTAGACCCGGGGAGCGCCCCTTCCAGTGTCGCATTTGCATGCGGAACTTTTCGACCGGCCA
GATCCTTGACCGCCATACCCGTACTCATACCGGTGAAAAACCGTTTCAGTGTCGGATCTGTATGCGAAAT
TTCTCCGTGGCGCACAGCTTGAAGAGGCATCTACGTACGCACACCGGCGAGAAGCCATTCCAATGCCGAA
TATGCATGCGCAACTTCAGTGACCCCAGCAACCTGCGGCGCCACCTAAAAACCCACCTGAGAGGATCTTA
AGCGGCCGCTCGAGTCTAGAGGGCCCGTTTAAACCCGCTGATCAGCCTCGACTGTGCCTTCTAGTTGCCA
GCCATCTGTTGTTTGCCCCTCCCCCGTGCCTTCCTTGACCCTGGAAGGTGCCACTCCCACTGTCCTTTCC
TAATAAAATGAGGAAATTGCATCGCATTGTCTGAGTAGGTGTCATTCTATTCTGGGGGGTGGGGTGGGGC
AGGACAGCAAGGGGGAGGATTGGGAAGTCAATAGCAGGCATGCTGGGGATGCGGTGGGCTCTATGGCTTC
TGAGGCGGAAAGAACCAGCTGGGGCTCTAGGGGGTATCCCC
[124 nt withheld, positions 2352-2475]
C
[91 nt withheld, positions 2477-2567]
A
[49 nt withheld, positions 2569-2617]
CCTTTGACGTTGGAGTCCACGTTCTTT
[37 nt withheld, positions 2645-2681]
ACCCTATCTCGGTCTATTCTTTTGATTTATAAGGGATTTTGCCGATTTCGGCCTATTGGTTAAAAAATGA
GCTGATTTAACAAAAATTTAACGCGAATTAATTCTGTGGAATGTGTGTCAGTTAGGCTCAATTAGTCAGC
AACCATAGTCCCGCCCCTAACTCCGCCCATCCCGCCCCTAACTCCGCCCAGTTCCGCCCATTCTCCGCCC
CATGGCTGACTAATTTTTTTTATTTATGCAGAGGCCGAGGCCGCCTCTGCCTCTGAGCTATTCCAGAAGT
AGTGAGGAGGCTTTTTTGGAGGCCTAGGCTTTTGCAAAAAGCTCCCGGGAGCTTGTATATCCATTTTCGG
AGGTTGGGCTTCGGAATCGTTTTCCGGGACGCCGGCTGGATGATCCTCCAGCGCGGGGATCTCATGCTGG
AGTTCTTCGCCCACCCCAACTTGTTTATTGCAGCTTATAATGGTTACAAATAAAGCAATAGCATCACAAA
TTTCACAAATAAAGCATTTTTTTCACTGCATTCTAGTTGTGGTTTGTCCAAACTCATCAATGTATCTTAT
CATGTCTGTATACCGTCGACCTCTAGCTAGAGCTTGGCGTAATCATGGTCATAGCTGTTTCCTGTGTGAA
ATTGTTATCCGCTCACAATTCCACACAACATACGAGCCGGAAGCATAAAGTGTAAAGCCTGGGGTGCCTA
ATGAGTGAGCTAACTCACATTAATTGCGTTGCGCTCACTGCCCGCTTTCCAGTCGGGAAACCTGTCGTGC
CAGCTGCATTAATGAATCGGCCAACGCGCGGGGAGAGGCGGTTTGCGTATTGGGCGCTCTTCCGCTTCCT
CGCTCACTGACTCGCTGCGCTCGGTCGTTCGGCTGCGGCGAGCGGTATCAGCTCACTCAAAGGCGGTAAT
ACGGTTATCCACAGAATCAGGGGATAACGCAGGAAAGAACATGTGAGCAAAAGGCCAGCAAAAGGCCAGG
AACCGTAAAAAGGCCGCGTTGCTGGCGTTTTTCCATAGGCTCCGCCCCCCTGACGAGCATCACAAAAATC
GACGCTCAAGTCAGAGGTGGCGAAACCCGACAGGACTATAAAGATACCAGGCGTTTCCCCCTGGAAGCTC
CCTCGTGCGCTCTCCTGTTCCGACCCTGCCGCTTACCGGATACCTGTCCGCCTTTCTCCCTTCGGGAAGC
GTGGCGCTTTCTCATAGCTCACGCTGTAGGTATCTCAGTTCGGTGTAGGTCGTTCGCTCCAAGCTGGGCT
GTGTGCACGAACCCCCCGTTCAGCCCGACCGCTGCGCCTTATCCGGTAACTATCGTCTTGAGTCCAACCC
GGTAAGACACGACTTATCGCCACTGGCAGCAGCCACTGGTAACAGGATTAGCAGAGCGAGGTATGTAGGC
GGTGCTACAGAGTTCTTGAAGTGGTGGCCTAACTACGGCTACACTAGAAGAACAGTATTTGGTATCTGCG
CTCTGCTGAAGCCAGTTACCTTCGGAAAAAGAGTTGGTAGCTCTTGATCCGGCAAACAAACCACCGCTGG
TAGCGGTGGTTTTTTTGTTTGCAAGCAGCAGATTACGCGCAGAAAAAAAGGATCTCAAGAAGATCCTTTG
ATCTTTTCTACGGGGTCTGACGCTCAGTGGAACGAAAACTCACGTTAAGGGATTTTGGTCATGAGATTAT
CAAAAAGGATCTTCACCTAGATCCTTTTAAATTAAAAATGAAGTTTTAAATCAATCTAAAGTATATATGA
GTAAACTTGGTCTGACAGTTACCAATGCTTAATCAGTGAGGCACCTATCTCAGCGATCTGTCTATTTCGT
TCATCCATAGTTGCCTGACTCCCCGTCGTGTAGATAACTACGATACGGGAGGGCTTACCATCTGGCCCCA
GTGCTGCAATGATACCGCGAGATCCACGCTCACCGGCTCCAGATTTATCAGCAATAAACCAGCCAGCCGG
AAGGGCCGAGCGCAGAAGTGGTCCTGCAACTTTATCCGCCTCCATCCAGTCTATTAATTGTTGCCGGGAA
GCTAGAGTAAGTAGTTCGCCAGTTAATAGTTTGCGCAACGTTGTTGCCATTGCTACAGGCATCGTGGTGT
CACGCTCGTCGTTTGGTATGGCTTCATTCAGCTCCGGTTCCCAACGATCAAGGCGAGTTACATGATCCCC
CATGTTGTGCAAAAAAGCGGTTAGCTCCTTCGGTCCTCCGATCGTTGTCAGAAGTAAGTTGGCCGCAGTG
TTATCACTCATGGTTATGGCAGCACTGCATAATTCTCTTACTGTCATGCCATCCGTAAGATGCTTTTCTG
TGACTGGTGAGTACTCAACCAAGTCATTCTGAGAATAGTGTATGCGGCGACCGAGTTGCTCTTGCCCGGC
GTCAATACGGGATAATACCGCGCCACATAGCAGAACTTTAAAAGTGCTCATCATTGGAAAACGTTCTTCG
GGGCGAAAACTCTCAAGGATCTTACCGCTGTTGAGATCCAGTTCGATGTAACCCACTCGTGCACCCAACT
GATCTTCAGCATCTTTTACTTTCACCAGCGTTTCTGGGTGAGCAAAAACAGGAAGGCAAAATGCCGCAAA
AAAGGGAATAAGGGCGACACGGAAATGTTGAATACTCATACTCTTCCTTTTTCAATATTATTGAAGCATT
TATCAGGGTTATTGTCTCATGAGCGGATACATATTTGAATGTATTTAGAAAAATAAACAAATAGGGGTTC
CGCGCACATTTCCCCGAAAAGTGCCACCTGACGTC
Features (pLannotate 1.2.2; 21 found; start..end, strand, type, name):
     28..80      -  misc_feature   bom (fragment): basis of mobility region from pBR322
    235..614     +  enhancer       CMV enhancer: human cytomegalovirus immediate early enhancer
    615..818     +  promoter       CMV promoter: human cytomegalovirus (CMV) immediate early promoter
    814..847     +  LTR            5' LTR (truncated) (fragment): truncated 5' long terminal repeat (LTR) from HIV-1
    863..881     +  promoter       T7 promoter: promoter for bacteriophage T7 RNA polymerase
    952..975     +  CDS            3xFLAG (fragment): three tandem FLAG® epitope tags
   1045..1719    +  CDS            DsRed-Express2: DsRed-Express2 is a basic (constitutively fluorescent) orange fluorescent protein published in 2008, derived from Discosoma sp.. It is reported to be a rapidly-maturing protein.
   2082..2193    +  polyA_signal   bGH poly(A) signal: bovine growth hormone polyadenylation signal
   2310..2331    +  promoter       SV40 promoter (fragment): SV40 enhancer and early promoter
   2352..2780    +  rep_origin     f1 ori (sequence partly withheld): f1 bacteriophage origin of replication; arrow indicates direction of (+) strand synthesis
   2785..2807    +  promoter       SV40 promoter (fragment): SV40 enhancer and early promoter
   2808..2999    +  promoter       SV40 promoter: SV40 early promoter
   3026..3124    +  CDS            ble (fragment): BLE_KLEPN - Experimental evidence at protein level: Swiss-Prot protein existence level 1. Binding protein with a strong affinity to the bleomycin family of antibiotics. Binds to CL990; an antimitotic-antibiotic compound. From Klebsiella pneumoniae.
   3119..3240    +  polyA_signal   SV40 poly(A) signal: SV40 polyadenylation signal
   3313..3329    -  protein_bind   lac operator: The lac repressor binds to the lac operator to inhibit transcription in E. coli. This inhibition can be relieved by adding lactose or isopropyl-β-D-thiogalactopyranoside (IPTG). lac repressor encoded by lacI
   3337..3367    -  promoter       lac promoter: promoter for the E. coli lac operon
   3382..3403    -  protein_bind   CAP binding site: CAP binding activates transcription in the presence of cAMP. E. coli catabolite activator protein
   3416..3508    -  CDS            lacI (fragment): lac repressor; lacI; The lac repressor binds to the lac operator to inhibit transcription in E. coli. This inhibition can be relieved by adding lactose or isopropyl-β-D-thiogalactopyranoside (IPTG).
   3691..4279    -  rep_origin     ori: high-copy-number ColE1/pMB1/pBR322/pUC origin of replication
   4450..5310    -  CDS            AmpR: β-lactamase; bla; confers resistance to ampicillin, carbenicillin, and related antibiotics
   5311..5415    -  promoter       AmpR promoter: bla
