[The description below was written by a language model from this plasmid's Addgene catalogue record and pLannotate feature annotations shown in this document.]
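Description:
pPD710 DsRed-Express2-ZF42 is a mammalian expression plasmid of about 5.4 kb built on pPD005, a pcDNA-derived backbone adapted for Golden Gate assembly and used in synthetic biology work. It is maintained in E. coli as a high-copy plasmid through a ColE1/pUC-type origin and selected with ampicillin via the β-lactamase gene and its native promoter. An f1 phage origin is also present. The annotation shows an SV40 early promoter followed by only a short fragment of a bleomycin-family resistance gene and an SV40 polyadenylation signal, so the backbone appears to retain only remnants of a mammalian selection cassette, and no functional marker for stable selection in mammalian cells is evident from the record. Small lac promoter/operator, lacI and bom fragments are backbone leftovers.

The payload is a synthetic fusion protein cloned between NheI and NotI sites, both retained. The human CMV immediate-early enhancer and promoter drive constitutive transcription, and the bovine growth hormone polyadenylation signal terminates it. A T7 promoter sits just upstream of the coding region. The open reading frame begins with an N-terminal 3xFLAG epitope tag, which allows immunodetection, followed by DsRed-Express2, a rapidly maturing Discosoma-derived fluorescent protein. The ZF42 portion is named in the catalogue entry but was not annotated; it presumably occupies the unannotated stretch between the DsRed-Express2 coding sequence and the poly(A) signal. The name suggests a zinc finger domain, although the record does not define it. The stated purpose is constitutive expression of the DsRed-Express2-ZF42 fusion in mammalian cells; the record gives no further application details.
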