Addgene plasmid #138798: pPD710 DsRed-Express2-ZF42
Purpose: Constitutive expression of DsRed-Express2-ZF42 under the CMV promoter.
Depositing lab: Joshua Leonard. Depositing organization: Northwestern University.
Backbone
  Vector backbone: pPD005 pcDNA Golden Gate
  Vector type: Mammalian Expression, Synthetic Biology
Growth in bacteria
  Bacterial resistance: Ampicillin, 100 μg/mL
  Growth temperature: 37°C
  Growth strain: DH5alpha
  Copy number: High Copy
Gene/Insert
  Gene/Insert name: DsRed-Express2-ZF42
  Species: Synthetic
  Promoter: CMV
  Tag / fusion protein: 3xFlag (N terminal on insert)
  Cloning method: Restriction Enzyme; 5′ cloning site NheI (not destroyed); 3′ cloning site NotI (not destroyed)
  Sequencing primers: 5′ CGCAAATGGGCGGTAGGCGTG; 3′ TAGAAGGCACAGTCGAGG
Terms and licenses: Academic/Nonprofit Terms; Industry Terms: Not Available to Industry
Depositor comments: Leonard Lab plasmid reference number: L1334
How to cite: pPD710 DsRed-Express2-ZF42 was a gift from Joshua Leonard (Addgene plasmid # 138798 ; http://n2t.net/addgene:138798 ; RRID:Addgene_138798)
