>Addgene plasmid #138798 | pPD710 DsRed-Express2-ZF42 | depositor partial sequence | sequence record 268263 | dsRedExpress2-ZF42 gene
ATGGATTATAAGGATCACGATGGCGACTACAAGGACCACGATATTGACTACAAAGACGATGACGATAAAA
TGGCTCCTAAGAAAAAGCGCAAAGTCGGTATCCATGGCGTTCCCGGATCAGGCTCCGGAAGTGGCTCCAT
GGATAGCACTGAGAACGTCATCAAGCCCTTCATGCGCTTCAAGGTGCACATGGAGGGCTCCGTGAACGGC
CACGAGTTCGAGATCGAGGGCGAGGGCGAGGGCAAGCCCTACGAGGGCACCCAGACCGCCAAGCTCCAGG
TGACCAAGGGCGGCCCCCTGCCCTTCGCCTGGGACATCCTGTCCCCCCAGTTCCAGTACGGCTCCAAGGT
GTACGTGAAGCACCCCGCCGACATCCCCGACTACAAGAAGCTGTCCTTCCCCGAGGGCTTCAAGTGGGAG
CGCGTGATGAACTTCGAGGACGGCGGCGTGGTGACCGTGACCCAGGACTCCTCCCTCCAGGACGGCACCT
TCATCTACCACGTGAAGTTCATCGGCGTGAACTTCCCCTCCGACGGCCCCGTAATGCAGAAGAAAACTCT
GGGCTGGGAGCCCTCCACCGAGCGCCTGTACCCCCGCGACGGCGTGCTGAAGGGCGAGATCCACAAGGCG
CTGAAGCTGAAGGGCGGCGGCCACTACCTGGTGGAGTTCAAGTCAATCTACATGGCCAAGAAGCCCGTGA
AGCTGCCCGGCTACTACTACGTGGACTCCAAGCTGGACATCACCTCCCACAACGAGGACTACACCGTGGT
GGAGCAGTACGAGCGCGCCGAGGCCCGCCACCACCTGTTCCAGTCTGGTTCTGGTTCTGGTTCAGGATCC
GGTACCGGTGGAGCTAGACCCGGGGAGCGCCCCTTCCAGTGTCGCATTTGCATGCGGAACTTTTCGACCG
GCCAGATCCTTGACCGCCATACCCGTACTCATACCGGTGAAAAACCGTTTCAGTGTCGGATCTGTATGCG
AAATTTCTCCGTGGCGCACAGCTTGAAGAGGCATCTACGTACGCACACCGGCGAGAAGCCATTCCAATGC
CGAATATGCATGCGCAACTTCAGTGACCCCAGCAACCTGCGGCGCCACCTAAAAACCCACCTGAGAGGAT
CTTAA
